Addgene plasmid #127881: pN-PITCh-3XHA
Purpose: Provides the repair template with PP2Ac microhomology on each end for PP2Ac N-ter HA tagging
Depositing lab: Peter Kaiser. Depositing organization: University of California, Irvine. Publication: Microhomology based CRISPR tagging tools for protein tracking, purification, and depletion. Lin DW, Chung BP, Huang JW, Wang X, Huang L, Kaiser P. J Biol Chem. 2019 May 28. pii: RA119.008422. doi: 10.1074/jbc.RA119.008422. PubMed 31138654.
Backbone
  Vector backbone: pCRIS-PITCh
  Vector type: Mammalian Expression, CRISPR
Growth in bacteria
  Bacterial resistance: Ampicillin, 100 μg/mL
  Growth temperature: 37°C
  Growth strain: DH5alpha
  Copy number: Low Copy
Gene/Insert
  Gene/Insert name: GFP-Puro-3XHA
  Species: H. sapiens (human)
  Entrez Gene: PPP2CA (a.k.a. HJS3, NEDLBA, PP2Ac, PP2CA, PP2Calpha, RP-C)
  Cloning method: Gibson Cloning
Terms and licenses: Academic/Nonprofit Terms; Industry Terms: Not Available to Industry
How to cite: pN-PITCh-3XHA was a gift from Peter Kaiser (Addgene plasmid # 127881 ; http://n2t.net/addgene:127881 ; RRID:Addgene_127881)
