[The description below was written by a language model from this plasmid's Addgene catalogue record and pLannotate feature annotations shown in this document.]
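Description:
pN-PITCh-3XHA is a donor (repair template) plasmid for microhomology-mediated CRISPR knock-in, built on the pCRIS-PITCh backbone and designed to place a triple HA epitope tag at the N-terminus of the human PP2A catalytic subunit (PPP2CA, PP2Ac). It is propagated in E. coli under ampicillin selection through a β-lactamase gene and its promoter. The feature table identifies a ColE1/pUC-type origin, which is normally high copy, although the catalogue entry lists the plasmid as low copy. Short fragments of lacZα, a lac operator, an rrnB terminator, an f1 origin and a kanamycin resistance gene are also annotated and appear to be remnants of earlier cloning steps.

The insert, assembled by Gibson cloning, is described as GFP-Puro-3XHA flanked at each end by short PP2Ac microhomology arms. The annotation shows EGFP followed, after a short gap, by the puromycin N-acetyltransferase gene, with a bGH polyadenylation signal further downstream. The 3xHA tag and the microhomology arms are not annotated, nor is whatever links EGFP to PuroR. No complete mammalian promoter sits upstream of EGFP, only a short CMV enhancer fragment, which is consistent with the markers being expressed from the endogenous locus after in-frame integration, though the record does not state this. In the PITCh approach, Cas9 cleaves both the genomic target and the donor, and the exposed microhomologies direct insertion by microhomology-mediated end joining. GFP fluorescence and puromycin resistance can then be used to identify and enrich edited cells. The backbone also carries an SV40 promoter driving a hygromycin phosphotransferase gene, followed by a ble fragment and an SV40 polyadenylation signal. The tagged protein is intended for tracking and purification of PP2Ac.
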