Features (pLannotate 1.2.2; 16 found; start..end, strand, type, name):
     86..674     +  rep_origin     ori: high-copy-number ColE1/pMB1/pBR322/pUC origin of replication
    899..916     +  terminator     rrnB T2 terminator (fragment): transcription terminator T2 from the E. coli rrnB gene
    941..960     -  CDS            lacZα (fragment): LacZα fragment of β-galactosidase; lacZ fragment
   1416..1432    +  protein_bind   lac operator: The lac repressor binds to the lac operator to inhibit transcription in E. coli. This inhibition can be relieved by adding lactose or isopropyl-β-D-thiogalactopyranoside (IPTG). lac repressor encoded by lacI
   1459..1543    +  enhancer       CMV enhancer (fragment): human cytomegalovirus immediate early enhancer
   1595..2311    +  CDS            EGFP: EGFP is a basic (constitutively fluorescent) green fluorescent protein published in 1996, derived from Aequorea victoria. It is reported to be a rapidly-maturing weak dimer with moderate acid sensitivity.
   2375..2971    +  CDS            PuroR: puromycin N-acetyltransferase; pac from Streptomyces alboniger; confers resistance to puromycin
   3205..3316    +  polyA_signal   bGH poly(A) signal: bovine growth hormone polyadenylation signal
   3317..3425    +  rep_origin     f1 ori (fragment): f1 bacteriophage origin of replication; arrow indicates direction of (+) strand synthesis
   3439..3768    +  promoter       SV40 promoter: SV40 enhancer and early promoter
   3817..4839    +  CDS            hph: KHYB_ECOLX - Experimental evidence at protein level: Swiss-Prot protein existence level 1. The aminoglycoside phosphotransferases achieve inactivation of their antibiotic substrates by phosphorylation. Only phosphorylates hygromycin and closely related compounds such as demethyl analogs and destomycin. From Escherichia coli.
   4852..4977    +  CDS            ble (fragment): BLE_KLEPN - Experimental evidence at protein level: Swiss-Prot protein existence level 1. Binding protein with a strong affinity to the bleomycin family of antibiotics. Binds to CL990; an antimitotic-antibiotic compound. From Klebsiella pneumoniae.
   4972..5093    +  polyA_signal   SV40 poly(A) signal: SV40 polyadenylation signal
   5146..6006    -  CDS            AmpR: β-lactamase; bla; confers resistance to ampicillin, carbenicillin, and related antibiotics
   6009..6105    -  promoter       AmpR promoter (fragment): bla
   6135..6159    -  CDS            KanR (fragment): aminoglycoside phosphotransferase; aph(3')-Ia; confers resistance to kanamycin
>Addgene plasmid #127881 | pN-PITCh-3XHA | addgene full sequence | sequence record 248866 | Addgene NGS Result
CTCATGACCAAAATCCCTTAACGTGAGTTACGCGCGCGTCGTTCCACTGAGCGTCAGACCCCGTAGAAAA
GATCAAAGGATCTTCTTGAGATCCTTTTTTTCTGCGCGTAATCTGCTGCTTGCAAACAAAAAAACCACCG
CTACCAGCGGTGGTTTGTTTGCCGGATCAAGAGCTACCAACTCTTTTTCCGAAGGTAACTGGCTTCAGCA
GAGCGCAGATACCAAATACTGTTCTTCTAGTGTAGCCGTAGTTAGCCCACCACTTCAAGAACTCTGTAGC
ACCGCCTACATACCTCGCTCTGCTAATCCTGTTACCAGTGGCTGCTGCCAGTGGCGATAAGTCGTGTCTT
ACCGGGTTGGACTCAAGACGATAGTTACCGGATAAGGCGCAGCGGTCGGGCTGAACGGGGGGTTCGTGCA
CACAGCCCAGCTTGGAGCGAACGACCTACACCGAACTGAGATACCTACAGCGTGAGCTATGAGAAAGCGC
CACGCTTCCCGAAGGGAGAAAGGCGGACAGGTATCCGGTAAGCGGCAGGGTCGGAACAGGAGAGCGCACG
AGGGAGCTTCCAGGGGGAAACGCCTGGTATCTTTATAGTCCTGTCGGGTTTCGCCACCTCTGACTTGAGC
GTCGATTTTTGTGATGCTCGTCAGGGGGGCGGAGCCTATGGAAAAACGCCAGCAACGCGGCCTTTTTACG
GTTCCTGGCCTTTTGCTGGCCTTTTGCTCACATGTTCTTTCCTGCGTTATCCCCTGATTCTGTGGATAAC
CGTATTACCGCCTTTGAGTGAGCTGATACCGCTCGCCGCAGCCGAACGACCGAGCGCAGCGAGTCAGTGA
GCGAGGAAGCGGAAGGCGAGAGTAGGGAACTGCCAGGCATCAAACTAAGCAGAAGGCCCCTGACGGATGG
CCTTTTTGCGTTTCTACAAACTCTTTCTGTGTTGTAAAACGACGGCCAGTCTTAAGCTCGGGCCCCCTGG
GCGGTTCTGATAACGAGTAATCGTTAATCCGCAAATAACGTAAAAACCCGCTTCGGCGGGTTTTTTTATG
GGGAGAGTTTAGGGAAAGAGCATTTGTCAGAATATTTAAGGGCGCCTGTCACTTTGCTTGATATATGAGA
ATTATTTAACCTTATAAATGAGAAAAAAGCAACGCACTTTAAATAAGATACGTTGCTTTTTCGATTGATG
AACACCTATAATTAAACTATTCATCTATTATTTATGATTTTTTGTATATACAATATTTCTAGTTTGTTAA
AGAGAATTAAGAAAATAAATCTCGAAAATAATAAAGGGAAAATCAGTTTTTGATATCAAAATTATACATG
TCAACGATAATACAAAATATAATACAAACTATAAGATGTTATCAGTATTTATTATCATTTAGAATAAATT
TTGTGTCGCCCTTAATTGTGAGCGGATAACAATTACGAGCTTCATGCACAGTGGCGTTGACATTGATTAT
TGACTAGTTATTAATAGTAATCAATTACGGGGTCATTAGTTCATAGCCCATATATGGAGTTCCGCGTTAC
ATAGCATCGTACGCGTACGTGTTTGGGGCGGGTGGCATCATGGACGCCGGATCCATGGTGAGCAAGGGCG
AGGAGCTGTTCACCGGGGTGGTGCCCATCCTGGTCGAGCTGGACGGCGACGTAAACGGCCACAAGTTCAG
CGTGTCCGGCGAGGGCGAGGGCGATGCCACCTACGGCAAGCTGACCCTGAAGTTCATCTGCACCACCGGC
AAGCTGCCCGTGCCCTGGCCCACCCTCGTGACCACCCTGACCTACGGCGTGCAGTGCTTCAGCCGTTACC
CCGACCACATGAAGCAGCACGACTTCTTCAAGTCCGCCATGCCCGAAGGCTACGTCCAGGAGCGCACCAT
CTTCTTCAAGGACGACGGCAACTACAAGACCCGCGCCGAGGTGAAGTTCGAGGGCGACACCCTGGTGAAC
CGCATCGAGCTGAAGGGCATCGACTTCAAGGAGGACGGCAACATCCTGGGGCACAAGCTGGAGTACAACT
ACAACAGCCACAACGTCTATATCATGGCCGACAAGCAGAAGAACGGCATCAAGGTGAACTTCAAGATCCG
CCACAACATCGAGGACGGCAGCGTGCAGCTCGCCGACCACTACCAGCAGAACACCCCCATCGGCGACGGC
CCCGTGCTGCTGCCCGACAACCACTACCTGAGCACCCAGTCCGCCCTGAGCAAAGACCCCAACGAGAAGC
GCGATCACATGGTCCTGCTGGAGTTCGTGACCGCCGCCGGGATCACTCTCGGCATGGACGAGCTGTACAA
GGGAAGCGGAGAGGGCAGAGGAAGTCTGCTAACATGCGGTGACGTCGAGGAGAATCCTGGACCTATGACC
GAGTACAAGCCCACGGTGCGCCTCGCCACCCGCGACGACGTCCCCCGGGCCGTACGCACCCTCGCCGCCG
CGTTCGCCGACTACCCCGCCACGCGCCACACCGTCGACCCGGACCGCCACATCGAGCGGGTCACCGAGCT
GCAAGAACTCTTCCTCACGCGCGTCGGGCTCGACATCGGCAAGGTGTGGGTCGCGGACGACGGCGCCGCG
GTGGCGGTCTGGACCACGCCGGAGAGCGTCGAAGCGGGGGCGGTGTTCGCCGAGATCGGCCCGCGCATGG
CCGAGTTGAGCGGTTCCCGGCTGGCCGCGCAGCAACAGATGGAAGGCCTCCTGGCGCCGCACCGGCCCAA
GGAGCCCGCGTGGTTCCTGGCCACCGTCGGCGTCTCGCCCGACCACCAGGGCAAGGGTCTGGGCAGCGCC
GTCGTGCTCCCCGGAGTGGAGGCGGCCGAGCGCGCCGGGGTGCCCGCCTTCCTGGAGACCTCCGCGCCCC
GCAACCTCCCCTTCTACGAGCGGCTCGGCTTCACCGTCACCGCCGACGTCGAGGTGCCCGAAGGACCGCG
CACCTGGTGCATGACCCGCAAGCCCGGTGCCGGAAGCGGAGCTACTAACTTCAGCCTGCTGAAGCAGGCT
GGCGACGTGGAGGAGAACCCTGGACCTATGTATCCTTACGACGTGCCTGACTACGCCTATCCTTACGACG
TGCCTGACTACGCCTATCCTTACGACGTGCCTGACTACGCCGACGAGAAGGTGTTCACCAAGGAGCCAAA
CACGTACGCGTACGATGCTCTAGAATGCTGATGGGCTAGCAAAATCAGCCTCGACTGTGCCTTCTAGTTG
CCAGCCATCTGTTGTTTGCCCCTCCCCCGTGCCTTCCTTGACCCTGGAAGGTGCCACTCCCACTGTCCTT
TCCTAATAAAATGAGGAAATTGCATCACAACACTCAACCCTATCTCGGTCTATTCTTTTGATTTATAAGG
GATTTTGCCGATTTCGGCCTATTGGTTAAAAAATGAGCTGATTTAACAAAAATTTAACGCGAATTAATTC
TGTGGAATGTGTGTCAGTTAGGGTGTGGAAAGTCCCCAGGCTCCCCAGCAGGCAGAAGTATGCAAAGCAT
GCATCTCAATTAGTCAGCAACCAGGTGTGGAAAGTCCCCAGGCTCCCCAGCAGGCAGAAGTATGCAAAGC
ATGCATCTCAATTAGTCAGCAACCATAGTCCCGCCCCTAACTCCGCCCATCCCGCCCCTAACTCCGCCCA
GTTCCGCCCATTCTCCGCCCCATGGCTGACTAATTTTTTTTATTTATGCAGAGGCCGAGGCCGCCTCTGC
CTCTGAGCTATTCCAGAAGTAGTGAGGAGGCTTTTTTGGAGGCCTAGGCTTTTGCAAAAAGCTCCCGGGA
GCTTGTATATCCATTTTCGGATCTGATCAGCACGTGATGAAAAAGCCTGAACTCACCGCGACGTCTGTCG
AGAAGTTTCTGATCGAAAAGTTCGACAGCGTTTCCGACCTGATGCAGCTCTCGGAGGGCGAAGAATCTCG
TGCTTTCAGCTTCGATGTAGGAGGGCGTGGATATGTCCTGCGGGTAAATAGCTGCGCCGATGGTTTCTAC
AAAGATCGTTATGTTTATCGGCACTTTGCATCGGCCGCGCTCCCGATTCCGGAAGTGCTTGACATTGGGG
AATTCAGCGAGAGCCTGACCTATTGCATCTCCCGCCGTGCACAGGGTGTCACGTTGCAAGACCTGCCTGA
AACCGAACTGCCCGCTGTTCTGCAGCCGGTCGCGGAGGCCATGGATGCGATCGCTGCGGCCGATCTTAGC
CAGACGAGCGGGTTCGGCCCATTCGGACCGCAAGGAATCGGTCAATACACTACATGGCGTGATTTCATAT
GCGCGATTGCTGATCCCCATGTGTATCACTGGCAAACTGTGATGGACGACACCGTCAGTGCGTCCGTCGC
GCAGGCTCTCGATGAGCTGATGCTTTGGGCCGAGGACTGCCCCGAAGTCCGGCACCTCGTGCACGCGGAT
TTCGGCTCCAACAATGTCCTGACGGACAATGGCCGCATAACAGCGGTCATTGACTGGAGCGAGGCGATGT
TCGGGGATTCCCAATACGAGGTCGCCAACATCTTCTTCTGGAGGCCGTGGTTGGCTTGTATGGAGCAGCA
GACGCGCTACTTCGAGCGGAGGCATCCGGAGCTTGCAGGATCGCCGCGGCTCCGGGCGTATATGCTCCGC
ATTGGTCTTGACCAACTCTATCAGAGCTTGGTTGACGGCAATTTCGATGATGCAGCTTGGGCGCAGGGTC
GATGCGACGCAATCGTCCGATCCGGAGCCGGGACTGTCGGGCGTACACAAATCGCCCGCAGAAGCGCGGC
CGTCTGGACCGATGGCTGTGTAGAAGTACTCGCCGATAGTGGAAACCGACGCCCCAGCACTCGTCCGAGG
GCAAAGGAATAGCACGTGCTACGAGATTTCGATTCCACCGCCGCCTTCTATGAAAGGTTGGGCTTCGGAA
TCGTTTTCCGGGACGCCGGCTGGATGATCCTCCAGCGCGGGGATCTCATGCTGGAGTTCTTCGCCCACCC
CAACTTGTTTATTGCAGCTTATAATGGTTACAAATAAAGCAATAGCATCACAAATTTCACAAATAAAGCA
TTTTTTTCACTGCATTCTAGTTGTGGTTTGTCCAAACTCATCAATGTATCTTATCATGTCTGTATACCGT
CGACCTCTAGCTAGAGCTTGGCGTAATCATTGTCATTACCAATGCTTAATCAGTGAGGCACCTATCTCAG
CGATCTGTCTATTTCGTTCATCCATAGTTGCCTGACTCCCCGTCGTGTAGATAACTACGATACGGGAGGG
CTTACCATCTGGCCCCAGCGCTGCGATGATACCGCGAGAACCACGCTCACCGGCTCCGGATTTATCAGCA
ATAAACCAGCCAGCCGGAAGGGCCGAGCGCAGAAGTGGTCCTGCAACTTTATCCGCCTCCATCCAGTCTA
TTAATTGTTGCCGGGAAGCTAGAGTAAGTAGTTCGCCAGTTAATAGTTTGCGCAACGTTGTTGCCATCGC
TACAGGCATCGTGGTGTCACGCTCGTCGTTTGGTATGGCTTCATTCAGCTCCGGTTCCCAACGATCAAGG
CGAGTTACATGATCCCCCATGTTGTGCAAAAAAGCGGTTAGCTCCTTCGGTCCTCCGATCGTTGTCAGAA
GTAAGTTGGCCGCAGTGTTATCACTCATGGTTATGGCAGCACTGCATAATTCTCTTACTGTCATGCCATC
CGTAAGATGCTTTTCTGTGACTGGTGAGTACTCAACCAAGTCATTCTGAGAATAGTGTATGCGGCGACCG
AGTTGCTCTTGCCCGGCGTCAATACGGGATAATACCGCGCCACATAGCAGAACTTTAAAAGTGCTCATCA
TTGGAAAACGTTCTTCGGGGCGAAAACTCTCAAGGATCTTACCGCTGTTGAGATCCAGTTCGATGTAACC
CACTCGTGCACCCAACTGATCTTCAGCATCTTTTACTTTCACCAGCGTTTCTGGGTGAGCAAAAACAGGA
AGGCAAAATGCCGCAAAAAAGGGAATAAGGGCGACACGGAAATGTTGAATACTCATATTCTTCCTTTTTC
AATATTATTGAAGCATTTATCAGGGTTATTGTCTCATGAGCGGATACATATTTGAATGTATTTAGAAAAA
TAAACAAATAGGGGTCAGTGTTACAACCAATTAACCAATTCTGAACATTATCGCGAGCCCATTTATACCT
GAATATGGCTCATAACACCCCTTG
