>Addgene plasmid #127881 | pN-PITCh-3XHA | depositor partial sequence | sequence record 245134 | Repair cassette HA
ATTAGTTCATAGCCCATATATGGAGTTCCGCGTTACATAGCATCGTACGCGTACGTGTTTGGGGCGGGTG
GCATCATGGACGCCGGATCCATGGTGAGCAAGGGCGAGGAGCTGTTCACCGGGGTGGTGCCCATCCTGGT
CGAGCTGGACGGCGACGTAAACGGCCACAAGTTCAGCGTGTCCGGCGAGGGCGAGGGCGATGCCACCTAC
GGCAAGCTGACCCTGAAGTTCATCTGCACCACCGGCAAGCTGCCCGTGCCCTGGCCCACCCTCGTGACCA
CCCTGACCTACGGCGTGCAGTGCTTCAGCCGTTACCCCGACCACATGAAGCAGCACGACTTCTTCAAGTC
CGCCATGCCCGAAGGCTACGTCCAGGAGCGCACCATCTTCTTCAAGGACGACGGCAACTACAAGACCCGC
GCCGAGGTGAAGTTCGAGGGCGACACCCTGGTGAACCGCATCGAGCTGAAGGGCATCGACTTCAAGGAGG
ACGGCAACATCCTGGGGCACAAGCTGGAGTACAACTACAACAGCCACAACGTCTATATCATGGCCGACAA
GCAGAAGAACGGCATCAAGGTGAACTTCAAGATCCGCCACAACATCGAGGACGGCAGCGTGCAGCTCGCC
GACCACTACCAGCAGAACACCCCCATCGGCGACGGCCCCGTGCTGCTGCCCGACAACCACTACCTGAGCA
CCCAGTCCGCCCTGAGCAAAGACCCCAACGAGAAGCGCGATCACATGGTCCTGCTGGAGTTCGTGACCGC
CGCCGGGATCACTCTCGGCATGGACGAGCTGTACAAGGGAAGCGGAGAGGGCAGAGGAAGTCTGCTAACA
TGCGGTGACGTCGAGGAGAATCCTGGACCTATGACCGAGTACAAGCCCACGGTGCGCCTCGCCACCCGCG
ACGACGTCCCCCGGGCCGTACGCACCCTCGCCGCCGCGTTCGCCGACTACCCCGCCACGCGCCACACCGT
CGACCCGGACCGCCACATCGAGCGGGTCACCGAGCTGCAAGAACTCTTCCTCACGCGCGTCGGGCTCGAC
ATCGGCAAGGTGTGGGTCGCGGACGACGGCGCCGCGGTGGCGGTCTGGACCACGCCGGAGAGCGTCGAAG
CGGGGGCGGTGTTCGCCGAGATCGGCCCGCGCATGGCCGAGTTGAGCGGTTCCCGGCTGGCCGCGCAGCA
ACAGATGGAAGGCCTCCTGGCGCCGCACCGGCCCAAGGAGCCCGCGTGGTTCCTGGCCACCGTCGGCGTC
TCGCCCGACCACCAGGGCAAGGGTCTGGGCAGCGCCGTCGTGCTCCCCGGAGTGGAGGCGGCCGAGCGCG
CCGGGGTGCCCGCCTTCCTGGAGACCTCCGCGCCCCGCAACCTCCCCTTCTACGAGCGGCTCGGCTTCAC
CGTCACCGCCGACGTCGAGGTGCCCGAAGGACCGCGCACCTGGTGCATGACCCGCAAGCCCGGTGCCGGA
AGCGGAGCTACTAACTTCAGCCTGCTGAAGCAGGCTGGCGACGTGGAGGAGAACCCTGGACCTATGTATC
CTTACGACGTGCCTGACTACGCCTATCCTTACGACGTGCCTGACTACGCCTATCCTTACGACGTGCCTGA
CTACGCCGACGAGAAGGTGTTCACCAAGGAGCCAAACACGTACGCGTACGATGCTCTAGAATGCTGATGG
GC
